>Addgene plasmid #47105 | pcDNA3.1-MAP3K5 (R256C) | addgene partial sequence | sequence record 69345 | pRSII-F1 (5'-CGGCATCAGAGCAGATTGTAC-3')
GGGATCGGGAGATCTCCCGATCCGTCGACGTCAGGTGGCACTTTTCGGGGAAATGTGCGCGGAACCCCTA
TTTGTTTATTTTTCTAAATACATTCAAATATGTATCCGCTCATGAGACAATAACCCTGATAAATGCTTCA
ATAATATTGAAAAAGGAAGAGTATGAGTATTCAACATTTCCGTGTCGCCCTTATTCCCTTTTTTGCGGCA
TTTTGCCTTCCTGTTTTTGCTCACCCAGAAACGCTGGTGAAAGTAAAAGATGCTGAAGATCAGTTGGGTG
CACGAGTGGGTTACATCGAACTGGATCTCAACAGCGGTAAGATCCTTGAGAGTTTTCGCCCCGAAGAACG
TTTTCCAATGATGAGCACTTTTAAAGTTCTGCTATGTGGCGCGGTATTATCCCGTATTGACGCCGGGCAA
GAGCAACTCGGTCGCCGCATACACTATTCTCAGAATGACTTGGTTGAGTACTCACCAGTCACAGAAAAGC
ATCTTACGGATGGCATGACAGTAAGAGAATTATGCAGTGCTGCCATAACCATGAGTGATAACACTGCGGC
CAACTTACTTCTGACAACGATCGGAGGACCGAAGGAGCTAACCGCTTTTTTGCACAACATGGGGGATCAT
GTAACTCGCCTTGATCGTTGGGAACCGGAGCTGAATGAAGCCATACCAAACGACGAGCGTGACACCACGA
TGCCTGTAGCAATGGCAACAACGTTGCGCAAACTATTAACTGGCGAACTACTTACTCTAGCTTCCCGGCA
ACAATTAATAGACTGGATGGAGGCGGATAAAGTTGCAGGACCACTTCTGCGCTCGGCCCTTCCGGCTGGC
TGGTTTATTGCTGATAAATCTGGAGCCGGTGAGCGTGGGTCTCGCGGTATCATTGCAGCACTGGGGCCAG
ATGGTAAGCCCTCCCGTATCGTA
