>Addgene plasmid #47105 | pcDNA3.1-MAP3K5 (R256C) | addgene partial sequence | sequence record 69469 | Amp-R
GCTCATCATTGGAAAACGTTCTTCGGGGCGAAAACTCTCAAGGATCTTACCGCTGTTGAGATCCAGTTCG
ATGTAACCCACTCGTGCACCCAACTGATCTTCAGCATCTTTTACTTTCACCAGCGTTTCTGGGTGAGCAA
AAACAGGAAGGCAAAATGCCGCAAAAAAGGGAATAAGGGCGACACGGAAATGTTGAATACTCATACTCTT
CCTTTTTCAATATTATTGAAGCATTTATCAGGGTTATTGTCTCATGAGCGGATACATATTTGAATGTATT
TAGAAAAATAAACAAATAGGGGTTCCGCGCACATTTCCCCGAAAAGTGCCACCTGACGTCGACGGATCGG
GAGATCTCCCGATCCCCTATGGTGCACTCTCAGTACAATCTGCTCTGATGCCGCATAGTTAAGCCAGTAT
CTGCTCCCTGCTTGTGTGTTGGAGGTCGCTGAGTAGTGCGCGAGCAAAATTTAAGCTACAACAAGGCAAG
GCTTGACCGACAATTGCATGAAGAATCTGCTTAGGGTTAGGCGTTTTGCGCTGCTTCGCGATGTACGGGC
CAGATATACGCGTTGACATTGATTATTGACTAGTTATTAATAGTAATCAATTACGGGGTCATTAGTTCAT
AGCCCATATATGGAGTTCCGCGTTACATAACTTACGGTAAATGGCCCGCCTGGCTGACCGCCCAACGACC
CCCGCCCATTGACGTCAATAATGACGTATGTTCCCATAGTAACGCCAATAGGGACTTTCCATTGACGTCA
ATGGGTGGAGTATTTACGGTAAACTGCCCACTTGGCAGTACATCAAGTGTATCATATGCCAAGTACGCCC
CCTATTGACGTCAATGACGGTAAATGGCCCGCCTGGCATTATGCCCAGTACATGACCTTATGGGACTTTC
CTACTTGGCAGTACAT
