>Addgene plasmid #47105 | pcDNA3.1-MAP3K5 (R256C) | addgene partial sequence | sequence record 71003 | CMV-F 5'-CGCAAATGGGCGGTAGGCGTG-3'
TGGCTACTAGAGAACCCACTGCTTACTGGCTTATCGAAATTAATACGACTCACTATAGGGAGACCCAAGC
TGGCTAGCGTTTAAACGGGCCCTCTAGAGCCACCATGAGCACGGAGGCGGACGAGGGCATCACTTTCTCT
GTGCCACCCTTCGCCCCCTCGGGCTTCTGCACCATCCCCGAGGGCGGCATCTGCAGGAGGGGAGGAGCGG
C
