>Addgene plasmid #47105 | pcDNA3.1-MAP3K5 (R256C) | addgene partial sequence | sequence record 71004 | BGH-rev 5'-TAGAAGGCACAGTCGAGG-3'
TAGCTGGTACGAGCTCGGATCCACTAGTCCAGTGTGGTGGAATTCTGCAGATATCCAGCACAGTGGCGGC
CGCCTACTTATCGTCGTCATCCTTGTAATCAGTCTGTTTGTTTCGAAAGTCAATGATAGCCTTCCACAGT
GTGCACAGCATCCCTCCCCTTAGTCTCAAGCATTTTAAGTCATCACGTGTAACATAGTAGAGAACATCCA
ATAGTGTATAATCTTCAGCCAAAAACCGGCTTATAGTGTCTTCATCAGCTCCATTCACTCTCAGCCAGTC
GGTAAGTTCAGAATCTTCAGTATTTGTGCCAGAAGAATTTAGATGAAATACAGGCAATTCAGGAATTTCT
ATGGGTTGGGACTTAAGCTTCAGGTGTTTAATTTCTTGGTCTTTTTCTTCAATAGCTCGATGAAGGAGTG
CTTGTAATTCTTTCTCTTTCCGAACCAATTCTTCCAGTAATCTATTGGTTTCTATTTTCATCCTTCCAAG
CTGTACATTCAGTGACCGGTGAGCACTCTGGGAATCATGAGACACAGTAGAACTGAGCGTGCTCACGCCT
GAGGTAGCCACAGCATCTTCAATGACAGCCTGAGGTCTTCGGACAGTTTGATTTGAAGGCTGTTCCTCAT
GGTCATCTTCTACATCCAAGTCTTCTTGATCAGCAGTATCACTCTCAGATGCAAGGCTGAAATGTGGCCT
TAGTTCTGGAACCAGGATGGTAATGGCTGTCTGTACCGCCTTCCGAATGATACTGTCTAAGGCAAACATC
CAGTGCGGCTTGATGTTATGATTCCGAAGAACTTTATTGACAGCATCTTGAAAACCAAAGAGTACCACCT
GGACTTGGCTAATGCCATGGCTGTCGAAGTCCAGCTCCAGTTTCAGCTTTGACAGTGTGGTGGCTATGAT
TTTTCGGTCAGTGGATCTCACAAATTCTCTGAGGCTTGCAATGAGGGTTGTGATGTGTTCCCATTTTAGT
TTCGGTTCTTCAGCCCCCTGAGCTAAAGATTCCATTAG
