>Addgene plasmid #47105 | pcDNA3.1-MAP3K5 (R256C) | addgene partial sequence | sequence record 73457 | hMAP3K5-F 5'-aaagtttcagcatggccaac-3'
GGACTACTCGGACTCTCTGCAGTCACTGAAGGAAATCATTTGCCAGAAGAATACTATGTGCACTGGGAAC
TACACCTTTGTTCCTTACATGATAACTCCACATAACAAAGTCTACTGCTGTGACAGCAGCTTCATGAAGG
GGTTGACAGAGCTCATGCAACCGAACTTCGAGCTGCTTCTTGGACCCATCTGCTTACCTCTTGTGGATTG
TTTTATTCAACTTTTGAAGGTGGCACAAGCAAGTTCTAGCCAGTACTTCCGGGAATCTATACTCAATGAC
ATCAGGAAAGCTCGTAATTTATACACTGGTAAAGAATTGGCAGCTGAGTTGGCAAGAATTCGGCAGCGAG
TAGATAATATCGAAGTCTTGACAGCAGATATTGTCATAAATCTGTTACTTTCCTACAGAGATATCCAGGA
CTATGATTCTATTGTGAAGCTGGTAGAGACTTTAGAAAAACTGCCAACCTTTGATTTGGCCTCCCATCAC
CATGTGAAGTTTCATTATGCATTTGCACTGAATAGGAGAAATCTCCCTGGTGACAGAGCAAAAGCTCTTG
ATATTATGATTCCCATGGTGCAAAGCGAAGGACAAGTTGCTTCAGATATGTATTGCCTAGTTGGTCGAAT
CTACAAAGATATGTTTTTGGACTCTAATTTCACGGACACTGAAAGCAGAGACCATGGAGCTTCTTGGTTC
AAAAAGGCATTTGAATCTGAGCCAACACTACAGTCAGGAATTAATTATGCGGTCCTCCTCCTGGCAGCTG
GACACCAGTTTGAATCTTCCTTTGAGCTCCGGAAAGTTGGGGTGAAGCTAAGTAGTCTTCTTGGTAAAAA
GGGAAACTTGGAAAAACTCCAGAGCTACTGGGAAGTTGGATTTTTTCTGGGGGCCAGCGTCCTAGCCAAT
GACCACATGAGAGTCATTCA
