[The description below was written by a language model from this plasmid's Addgene catalogue record.]
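Description:
pcDNA3.1-MAP3K5 (R256C) is a mammalian expression plasmid built on the Invitrogen pcDNA3.1 backbone (about 5.4 kb) carrying a roughly 4.2 kb human MAP3K5 insert, for a total size of about 9.6 kb. It is maintained in E. coli as a high-copy plasmid under ampicillin selection. For mammalian cells it carries a neomycin resistance marker, so transfected cells can be selected with G418 to obtain stable lines as well as being used for transient expression.

The payload is the coding sequence of MAP3K5, also known as ASK1 (apoptosis signal-regulating kinase 1), MAPKKK5 or MEKK5, a MAP kinase kinase kinase that acts upstream in stress-activated MAP kinase signalling. The insert carries a point mutation changing arginine 256 to cysteine and is fused at its C terminus to a FLAG epitope, which allows the expressed protein to be detected or immunoprecipitated with anti-FLAG antibodies. Transcription is driven by the CMV promoter, a strong constitutive promoter in most mammalian cell types. The insert was cloned by restriction digestion between XbaI and NotI sites, both of which are retained, and a T7 primer site upstream of the insert is used for sequencing.

The stated purpose is expression of the R256C mutant of human MAP3K5 in mammalian cells, which suits comparison of the variant's behaviour with that of the wild-type kinase. The record does not describe the functional consequence or origin of the mutation. No feature table was provided, so backbone elements beyond those listed in the catalogue fields are not documented here.
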