Addgene plasmid #47105: pcDNA3.1-MAP3K5 (R256C)
Purpose: Expresses mutant (R256C) human MAP3K5 in mammalian cells
Depositing lab: Yardena Samuels. Depositing organization: National Human Genome Research Institute (NHGRI).
Backbone
  Vector backbone: pcDNA3.1
  Backbone manufacturer: Invitrogen
  Backbone size w/o insert (bp): 5427
  Total vector size (bp): 9597
  Vector type: Mammalian Expression
  Selectable markers: Neomycin (select with G418)
Growth in bacteria
  Bacterial resistance: Ampicillin, 100 μg/mL
  Growth temperature: 37°C
  Growth strain: DH5alpha
  Copy number: High Copy
Gene/Insert
  Gene/Insert name: MAP3K5 (alt name: ASK1)
  Species: H. sapiens (human)
  Insert size (bp): 4170
  Mutation: changed arginine 256 to cysteine
  Entrez Gene: MAP3K5 (a.k.a. ASK1, MAPKKK5, MEKK5)
  Promoter: CMV
  Tag / fusion protein: FLAG (C terminal on insert)
  Cloning method: Restriction Enzyme; 5′ cloning site XbaI (not destroyed); 3′ cloning site NotI (not destroyed)
  Sequencing primers: 5′ T7
Terms and licenses: Academic/Nonprofit Terms; Industry Terms: Not Available to Industry
How to cite: pcDNA3.1-MAP3K5 (R256C) was a gift from Yardena Samuels (Addgene plasmid # 47105 ; http://n2t.net/addgene:47105 ; RRID:Addgene_47105)
